>Addgene plasmid #80696 | TR-Csy4-R115A/R119A | depositor full sequence | sequence record 152085 | TR-Csy4-R115A/R119A sequence 5641 bps
TCTAGAATGGACCACTACCTCGACATTCGCTTGCGACCGGACCCGGAATTTCCCCCGGCGCAACTCATGA
GCGTGCTCTTCGGCAAGCTCCACCAGGCCCTGGTGGCACAGGGCGGGGACAGGATCGGCGTGAGCTTCCC
CGACCTCGACGAAAGCCGCTCCCGGCTGGGCGAGCGCCTGCGCATTCATGCCTCGGCGGACGACCTTCGT
GCCCTGCTCGCCCGGCCCTGGCTGGAAGGGTTGCGGGACCATCTGCAATTCGGAGAACCGGCAGTCGTGC
CTCACCCCACACCGTACCGTCAGGTCAGTCGGGTTCAGGCGAAAAGCAATCCGGAACGCCTGCGGCGGGC
CCTCATGCGCGCCCACGATCTGAGTGAGGAGGAGGCTCGGAAACGCATTCCCGATACGGTCGCGAGAGCC
TTGGACCTGCCCTTCGTCACGCTACGCAGCCAGAGCACCGGACAGCACTTCCGTCTCTTCATCCGCCACG
GGCCGTTGCAGGTGACGGCAGAGGAAGGAGGATTCACCTGTTACGGGTTGAGCAAAGGAGGTTTCGTTCC
CTGGTTCTGAGCGGCCGCTTCGAGCAGACATGATAAGATACATTGATGAGTTTGGACAAACCACAACTAG
AATGCAGTGAAAAAAATGCTTTATTTGTGAAATTTGTGATGCTATTGCTTTATTTGTAACCATTATAAGC
TGCAATAAACAAGTTAACAACAACAATTGCATTCATTTTATGTTTCAGGTTCAGGGGGAGATGTGGGAGG
TTTTTTAAAGCAAGTAAAACCTCTACAAATGTGGTAAAATCGATAAGGATCTAGGAACCCCTAGTGATGG
AGTTGGCCACTCCCTCTCTGCGCGCTCGCTCGCTCACTGAGGCCGCCCGGGCAAAGCCCGGGCGTCGGGC
GACCTTTGGTCGCCCGGCCTCAGTGAGCGAGCGAGCGCGCAGAGAGGGAGTGGCCAACCCCCCCCCCCCC
CCCCCTGCAGCCTGGCGTAATAGCGAAGAGGCCCGCACCGATCGCCCTTCCCAACAGTTGCGTAGCCTGA
ATGGCGAATGGCGCG
[124 nt withheld, positions 1066-1189]
C
[91 nt withheld, positions 1191-1281]
A
[49 nt withheld, positions 1283-1331]
CCTTTGACGTTGGAGTCCACGTTCTTT
[37 nt withheld, positions 1359-1395]
ACCCTATCTCGGTCTATTCTTTTGATTTATAAGGGATTTTGCCGATTTCGGCCTATTGGTTAAAAAATGA
GCTGATTTAACAAAAATTTAACGCGAATTTTAACAAAATATTAACGTTTACAATTTCCTGATGCGCTATT
TTCTCCTTACGCATCTGTGCGGTATTTCACACCGCATATGGTGCACTCTCAGTACAATCTGCTCTGATGC
CGCATAGTTAAGCCAGCCCCGACACCCGCCAACACCCGCTGACGCGCCCTGACGGGCTTGTCTGCTCCCG
GCATCCGCTTACAGACAAGCTGTGACCGTCTCCGGGAGCTGCATGTGTCAGAGGTTTTCACCGTCATCAC
CGAAACGCGCGAGACGAAAGGGCCTCGTGATACGCCTATTTTTATAGGTTAATGTCATGATAATAATGGT
TTCTTAGACGTCAGGTGGCACTTTTCGGGGAAATGTGCGCGGAACCCCTATTTGTTTATTTTTCTAAATA
CTTTCAAATATGTATCCGCTCATGAGACAATAACCCTGATAAATGCTTCAATAATATTGAAAAAGGAAGA
GTATGAGTATTCAACATTTCCGTGTCGCCCTTATTCCCTTTTTTGCGGCATTTTGCCTTCCTGTTTTTGC
TCACCCAGAAACGCTGGTGAAAGTAAAAGATGCTGAAGATCAGTTGGGTGCACGAGTGGGTTACATCGAA
CTGGATCTCAACAGCGGTAAGATCCTTGAGAGTTTTCGCCCCGAAGAACGTTTTCCAATGATGAGCACTT
TTAAAGTTCTGCTATGTGGCGCGGTATTATCCCGTATTGACGCCGGGCAAGAGCAACTCGGTCGCCGCAT
ACACTATTCTCAGAATGACTTGGTTGAGTACTCACCAGTCACAGAAAAGCATCTTACGGATGGCATGACA
GTAAGAGAATTATGCAGTGCTGCCATAACCATGAGTGATAACACTGCGGCCAACTTACTTCTGACAACGA
TCGGAGGACCGAAGGAGCTAACCGCTTTTTTGCACAACATGGGGGATCATGTAACTCGCCTTGATCGTTG
GGAACCGGAGCTGAATGAAGCCATACCAAACGACGAGCGTGACACCACGATGCCTGTAGCAATGGCAACA
ACGTTGCGCAAACTATTAACTGGCGAACTACTTACTCTAGCTTCCCGGCAACAATTAATAGACTGGATGG
AGGCGGATAAAGTTGCAGGACCACTTCTGCGCTCGGCCCTTCCGGCTGGCTGGTTTATTGCGGATAAATC
TGGAGCCGGTGAGCGTGGGTCTCGCGGTATCATTGCAGCACTGGGGCCAGATGGTAAGCCCTCCCGTATC
GTAGTTATCTACACGACGGGGAGTCAGGCAACTATGGATGAACGAAATAGACAGATCGCTGAGATAGGTG
CCTCACTGATTAAGCATTGGTAACTGTCAGACCAAGTTTACTCATATATACTTTAGATTGATTTAAAACT
TCATTTTTAATTTAAAAGGATCTAGGTGAAGATCCTTTTTGATAATCTCATGACCAAAATCCCTTAACGT
GAGTTTTCGTTCCACTGAGCGTCAGACCCCGTAGAAAAGATCAAAGGATCTTCTTGAGATCCTTTTTTTC
TGCGCGTAATCTGCTGCTTGCAAACAAAAAAACCACCGCTACCAGCGGTGGTTTGTTTGCCGGATCAAGA
GCTACCAACTCTTTTTCCGAAGGTAACTGGCTTCAGCAGAGCGCAGATACCAAATACTGTCCTTCTAGTG
TAGCCGTAGTTAGGCCACCACTTCAAGAACTCTGTAGCACCGCCTACATACCTCGCTCTGCTAATCCTGT
TACCAGTGGCTGCTGCCAGTGGCGATAAGTCGTGTCTTACCGGGTTGGACTCAAGACGATAGTTACCGGA
TAAGGCGCAGCGGTCGGGCTGAACGGGGGGTTCGTGCACACAGCCCAGCTTGGAGCGAACGACCTACACC
GAACTGAGATACCTACAGCGTGAGCATTGAGAAAGCGCCACGCTTCCCGAAGGGAGAAAGGCGGACAGGT
ATCCGGTAAGCGGCAGGGTCGGAACAGGAGAGCGCACGAGGGAGCTTCCAGGGGGAAACGCCTGGTATCT
TTATAGTCCTGTCGGGTTTCGCCACCTCTGACTTGAGCGTCGATTTTTGTGATGCTCGTCAGGGGGGCGG
AGCCTATGGAAAAACGCCAGCAACGCGGCCTTTTTACGGTTCCTGGCCTTTTGCTGGCCTTTTGCTCACA
TGTTCTTTCCTGCGTTATCCCCTGATTCTGTGGATAACCGTATTACCGCCTTTGAGTGAGCTGATACCGC
TGGGGGGGGGGGGGGGGGTTGGCCACTCCCTCTCTGCGCGCTCGCTCGCTCACTGAGGCCGGGCGACCAA
AGGTCGCCCGACGCCCGGGCTTTGCCCGGGCGGCCTCAGTGAGCGAGCGAGCGCGCAGAGAGGGAGTGGC
CAACTCCATCACTAGGGGTTCCTAGATCTTCAATATTGGCCATTAGCCATATTATTCATTGGTTATATAG
CATAAATCAATATTGGATATTGGCCATTGCATACGTTGTATCTATATCATAATATGTACATTTATATTGG
CTCATGTCCAATATGACCGCCATGTTGGCATTGATTATTGACTAGTTATTAATAGTAATCAATTACGGGG
TCATTAGTTCATAGCCCATATATGGAGTTCCGCGTTACATAACTTACGGTAAATGGCCCGCCTGGCTGAC
CGCCCAACGACCCCCGCCCATTGACGTCAATAATGACGTATGTTCCCATAGTAACGCCAATAGGGACTTT
CCATTGACGTCAATGGGTGGAGTATTTACGGTAAACTGCCCACTTGGCAGTACATCAAGTGTATCATATG
CCAAGTCCGCCCCCTATTGACGTCAATGACGGTAAATGGCCCGCCTGGCATTATGCCCAGTACATGACCT
TACGGGACTTTCCTACTTGGCAGTACATCTACGTATTAGTCATCGCTATTACCATGGTCGAGGTGAGCCC
CACGTTCTGCTTCACTCTCCCCATCTCCCCCCCCTCCCCACCCCCAATTTTGTATTTATTTATTTTTTAA
TTATTTTGTGCAGCGATGGGGGCGGGGGGGGGGGGGGGGCGCGCGCCAGGCGGGGCGGGGCGGGGCGAGG
GGCGGGGCGGGGCGAGGCGGAGAGGTGCGGCGGCAGCCAATCAGAGCGGCGCGCTCCGAAAGTTTCCTTT
TATGGCGAGGCGGCGGCGGCGGCGGCCCTATAAAAAGCGAAGCGCGCGGCGGGCGGGAGTCGCTGCGACG
CTGCCTTCGCCCCGTGCCCCGCTCCGCCGCCGCCTCGCGCCGCCCGCCCCGGCTCTGACTGACCGCGTTA
CTCCCACAGGTGAGCGGGCGGGACGGCCCTTCTCCTCCGGGCTGTAATTAGCGCTTGGTTTAATGACGGC
TTGTTTCTTTTCTGTGGCTGCGTGAAAGCCTTGAGGGGCTCCGGGAGGGCCCTTTGTGCGGGGGGGAGCG
GCTCGGGGGGTGCGTGCGTGTGTGTGTGCGTGGGGAGCGCCGCGTGCGGCCCGCGCTGCCCGGCGGCTGT
GAGCGCTGCGGGCGCGGCGCGGGGCTTTGTGCGCTCCGCAGTGTGCGCGAGGGGAGCGCGGCCGGGGGCG
GTGCCCCGCGGTGCGGGGGGGGCTGCGAGGGGAACAAAGGCTGCGTGCGGGGTGTGTGCGTGGGGGGGTG
AGCAGGGGGTATGGGCGCGGCGGTCGGGCTGTAACCCCCCCCTGCACCCCCCTCCCCGAGTTGCTGAGCA
CGGCCCGGCTTCGGGTGCGGGGCTCCGTACGGGGCGTGGCGCGGGGCTCGCCGTGCCGGGCGGGGGGTGG
CGGCAGGTGGGGGTGCCGGGCGGGGCGGGGCCGCCTCGGGCCGGGGAGGGCTCGGGGGAGGGGCGCGGCG
GCCCCCGGAGCGCCGGCGGCTGTCGAGGCGCGGCGAGCCGCAGCCATTGCCTTTTATGGTAATCGTGCGA
GAGGGCGCAGGGACTTACTTTGTCCCAAATCTGTGCGGAGCCGAAATCTGGGAGGCGCCGCCGCACCCCC
TCTAGCGGGCGCGGGGCGAAGCGGTGCGGCGCCGGCAGGAAGGAAATGGGCGGGGAGGGCCTTCGTGCGT
CGCCGCGCCGCCGTCCCCTTCTCCCTCTCCAGCCTCGGGGCTGTCCGCGGGGGGACGGCTGCCTTCGGGG
GGGACGGGGCAGGGCGGGGTTCGGCTTCTGGCGTGTGACCGGCGGC
Features (pLannotate 1.2.2; 15 found; start..end, strand, type, name):
      7..570     +  CDS            Csy4: CRISPR-associated endoribonuclease responsible for pre-crRNA processing in Pseudomonas aeruginosa (Haurwitz et al., 2010)
    594..715     -  polyA_signal   SV40 poly(A) signal: SV40 polyadenylation signal
    738..806     -  CDS            large T antigen (fragment): large T antigen from SV40 (simian virus 40)
    858..968     -  repeat_region  AAV2 ITR (fragment): inverted terminal repeat of adeno-associated virus serotype 2 inverted
    992..1058    +  CDS            lacZα (fragment): LacZα fragment of β-galactosidase; lacZ fragment
   1066..1521    +  rep_origin     f1 ori (sequence partly withheld): f1 bacteriophage origin of replication; arrow indicates direction of (+) strand synthesis
   1522..1621    -  misc_feature   bom (fragment): basis of mobility region from pBR322
   1723..1758    -  CDS            rop (fragment): Rop protein, which maintains plasmids at low copy number; rop
   1894..1957    +  promoter       AmpR promoter: bla
   1958..2818    +  CDS            AmpR: β-lactamase; bla; confers resistance to ampicillin, carbenicillin, and related antibiotics
   2989..3577    +  rep_origin     ori: high-copy-number ColE1/pMB1/pBR322/pUC origin of replication
   3723..3833    +  repeat_region  AAV2 ITR (fragment): inverted terminal repeat of adeno-associated virus serotype 2 inverted
   4014..4391    +  enhancer       CMV enhancer: human cytomegalovirus immediate early enhancer
   4393..4670    +  promoter       chicken β-actin promoter: No description available
   4671..6       +  intron         chimeric intron (across the origin): chimera between introns from chicken β-actin and rabbit β-globin
