[The description below was written by a language model from this plasmid's Addgene catalogue record and pLannotate feature annotations shown in this document.]
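Description:
TR-Csy4-R115A/R119A is a 5,641 bp AAV transfer plasmid for mammalian expression of a mutant form of Csy4 (also called Cas6f), the CRISPR-associated endoribonuclease from Pseudomonas aeruginosa that normally processes pre-crRNA by recognising and cleaving a specific RNA hairpin. The 564 bp coding sequence carries alanine substitutions at Arg115 and Arg119 and was inserted between XbaI and NotI sites, both retained. The record does not state the functional effect of these mutations. The associated work concerns using Csy4 to control mRNA stability and translation, so the construct presumably serves as a variant for comparison with the wild-type enzyme in that setting.

Expression is driven by the CBA promoter, which the feature table resolves into a CMV immediate-early enhancer, the chicken β-actin promoter and a chimeric chicken β-actin/rabbit β-globin intron that runs across the sequence origin into the Csy4 open reading frame. Together these give strong, broadly active transcription in mammalian cells. An SV40 polyadenylation signal lies downstream of the coding sequence, annotated on the reverse strand alongside a small leftover fragment of SV40 large T antigen. The whole cassette is bracketed by two AAV2 inverted terminal repeats, annotated as fragments. ITRs are the cis elements needed for replication and packaging of the intervening DNA into AAV particles when rep, cap and helper functions are supplied in trans. No epitope tag or reporter is annotated.

Outside the ITRs, the backbone carries a high-copy ColE1/pUC-type origin and an ampicillin resistance gene with its own promoter for propagation and selection in E. coli. It also has an f1 origin and residual lacZα, bom and rop fragments.
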