Addgene plasmid #80696: TR-Csy4-R115A/R119A
Purpose: Expresses Csy4 with R115A and R119A mutations from the CBA promoter. Cloned into an Adeno-Associated Virus backbone for packaging into AAV.
Depositing lab: Aravind Asokan. Depositing organization: University of North Carolina at Chapel Hill. Publication: Controlling mRNA stability and translation with the CRISPR endoribonuclease Csy4. Borchardt EK, Vandoros LA, Huang M, Lackey PE, Marzluff WF, Asokan A. RNA. 2015 Nov;21(11):1921-30. doi: 10.1261/rna.051227.115. Epub 2015 Sep 9. PubMed 26354771.
Backbone
  Vector backbone: AAV ITR backbone
  Backbone size w/o insert (bp): 5077
  Total vector size (bp): 5641
  Vector type: Mammalian Expression, AAV
Growth in bacteria
  Bacterial resistance: Ampicillin, 100 μg/mL
  Growth temperature: 37°C
  Growth strain: NEB Stable
  Copy number: Unknown
Gene/Insert
  Gene/Insert name: Csy4-R115A/R119A (alt name: Cas6f)
  Species: Pseudomonas aeruginosa
  Insert size (bp): 564
  Mutation: Arg115 and Arg119 both mutated to Ala
  Promoter: CBA
  Cloning method: Restriction Enzyme; 5′ cloning site XbaI (not destroyed); 3′ cloning site NotI (not destroyed)
  Sequencing primers: 5′ caaatctgtgcggagccgaaatctgggagg
Terms and licenses: Academic/Nonprofit Terms; Industry Terms: Not Available to Industry
How to cite: TR-Csy4-R115A/R119A was a gift from Aravind Asokan (Addgene plasmid # 80696 ; http://n2t.net/addgene:80696 ; RRID:Addgene_80696)
