>Addgene plasmid #80696 | TR-Csy4-R115A/R119A | addgene partial sequence | sequence record 161541 | pCAGGS5 5'-ggttcggcttctggcgtgtgacc-3'
TACCTCGACATTCGCTTGCGACCGGACCCGGAATTTCCCCCGGCGCAACTCATGAGCGTGCTCTTCGGCA
AGCTCCACCAGGCCCTGGTGGCACAGGGCGGGGACAGGATCGGCGTGAGCTTCCCCGACCTCGACGAAAG
CCGCTCCCGGCTGGGCGAGCGCCTGCGCATTCATGCCTCGGCGGACGACCTTCGTGCCCTGCTCGCCCGG
CCCTGGCTGGAAGGGTTGCGGGACCATCTGCAATTCGGAGAACCGGCAGTCGTGCCTCACCCCACACCGT
ACCGTCAGGTCAGTCGGGTTCAGGCGAAAAGCAATCCGGAACGCCTGCGGCGGGCCCTCATGCGCGCCCA
CGATCTGAGTGAGGAGGAGGCTCGGAAACGCATTCCCGATACGGTCGCGAGAGCCTTGGACCTGCCCTTC
GTCACGCTACGCAGCCAGAGCACCGGACAGCACTTCCGTCTCTTCATCCGCCACGGGCCGTTGCAGGTGA
CGGCAGAGGAAGGAGGATTCACCTGTTACGGGTTGAGCAAAGGAGGTTTCGTTCCCTGGTTCTGAGCGGC
CGCTTCGAGCAGACATGATAAGATACATTGATGAGTTTGGACAAACCACAACTAGAATGCAGTGAAAAAA
ATGCTTTATTTGTGAAATTTGTGATGCTATTGCTTTATTTGTAACCATTATAAGCTGCAATAAACAAGTT
AACAACAACAATTGCATTCATTTTATGTTTCAGGTTCAGGGGGAGATGTGGGAGGTTTTTTAAAGCAAGT
AAAACCTCTACAAATGTGGTAAAATCGATAAGGATCTGAGGAACCCCTAGTGATGGAGTTGG
