>Addgene plasmid #80696 | TR-Csy4-R115A/R119A | addgene partial sequence | sequence record 161542 | EBV-rev 5'-GTGGTTTGTCCAAACTCATC-3'
TCTGCTCGAAGCGGCCGCTCAGAACCAGGGAACGAAACCTCCTTTGCTCAACCCGTAACAGGTGAATCCT
CCTTCCTCTGCCGTCACCTGCAACGGCCCGTGGCGGATGAAGAGACGGAAGTGCTGTCCGGTGCTCTGGC
TGCGTAGCGTGACGAAGGGCAGGTCCAAGGCTCTCGCGACCGTATCGGGAATGCGTTTCCGAGCCTCCTC
CTCACTCAGATCGTGGGCGCGCATGAGGGCCCGCCGCAGGCGTTCCGGATTGCTTTTCGCCTGAACCCGA
CTGACCTGACGGTACGGTGTGGGGTGAGGCACGACTGCCGGTTCTCCGAATTGCAGATGGTCCCGCAACC
CTTCCAGCCAGGGCCGGGCGAGCAGGGCACGAAGGTCGTCCGCCGAGGCATGAATGCGCAGGCGCTCGCC
CAGCCGGGAGCGGCTTTCGTCGAGGTCGGGGAAGCTCACGCCGATCCTGTCCCCGCCCTGTGCCACCAGG
GCCTGGTGGAGCTTGCCGAAGAGCACGCTCATGAGTTGCGCCGGGGGAAATTCCGGGTCCGGTCGCAAGC
GAATGTCGAGGTAGTGGTCCATTCTAGAGCCGCCGGTCACACGCCAGAAGCCGAACCCCGCCCTGCCCCG
TCCCCCCCGAAGGCAGCCGTCCCCCCGCGGACAGCCCCGAGGCTGGAGAGGGAGAAGGGGACGGCGGCGC
GGC
